Addgene plasmid #144420: TFORF2944
Purpose: Lentiviral vector for overexpressing transcription factor ORFs with unique 24-bp barcodes. Barcodes facilitate identification of transcription factors in pooled screens.
Depositing lab: Feng Zhang. Depositing organization: Broad Institute. Publication: A transcription factor atlas of directed differentiation. Joung J, Ma S, Tay T, Geiger-Schuller KR, Kirchgatterer PC, Verdine VK, Guo B, Arias-Garcia MA, Allen WE, Singh A, Kuksenko O, Abudayyeh OO, Gootenberg JS, Fu Z, Macrae RK, Buenrostro JD, Regev A, Zhang F. Cell. 2023 Jan 5;186(1):209-229.e26. doi: 10.1016/j.cell.2022.11.026. PubMed 36608654.
Backbone
  Vector backbone: pLX_TRC317
  Backbone manufacturer: Broad Institute Genetic Perturbation Platform
  Backbone size w/o insert (bp): 8264
  Vector type: Mammalian Expression, Lentiviral
  Selectable markers: Puromycin
Growth in bacteria
  Bacterial resistance: Ampicillin, 100 μg/mL
  Growth temperature: 37°C
  Growth strain: NEB Stable
  Copy number: High Copy
Gene/Insert
  Gene/Insert name: SATB2
  Species: H. sapiens (human)
  Insert size (bp): 2408
  Entrez Gene: SATB2 (a.k.a. GLSS)
  Promoter: EF1a
  Tag / fusion protein: V5 (C terminal on insert)
  Cloning method: Gateway Cloning
  Sequencing primers: 5′ GGGTGGAGACTGAAGTTAGGCCAG; 3′ CACATAGCGTAAAAGGAGCAACATAG
Resource information
  A portion of this plasmid was derived from a plasmid made by: Broad Institute Genetic Perturbation Platform
Terms and licenses: Academic/Nonprofit Terms; Industry Terms: Not Available to Industry
Depositor comments: NM_001172509.1 Please test multiple small colonies in case of plasmid recombination. To make this collection available in a timely manner, a portion of this collection was not fully sequenced by Addgene. If an Addgene verified full plasmid sequence is not available, please contact us prior to placing an order to request the full sequence.
How to cite: TFORF2944 was a gift from Feng Zhang (Addgene plasmid # 144420 ; http://n2t.net/addgene:144420 ; RRID:Addgene_144420)
