[The description below was written by a language model from this plasmid's Addgene catalogue record and pLannotate feature annotations shown in this document.]
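Description:
TFORF2944 is a third-generation, self-inactivating lentiviral expression plasmid built on the pLX_TRC317 backbone and belonging to a barcoded library of human transcription factor ORFs. It is propagated in E. coli through a high-copy ColE1/pUC-type origin with ampicillin resistance, and also carries an f1 origin. The catalogue entry gives the insert as human SATB2 (about 2.4 kb), introduced by Gateway cloning, driven by the EF1a promoter and fused at its C terminus to a V5 epitope tag.

The viral portion consists of an RSV promoter-driven truncated 5' LTR, the HIV-1 Ψ packaging signal, RRE, cPPT/CTS, a WPRE to enhance transcript expression, and a ΔU3 3' LTR that inactivates the LTR promoter after integration. Upstream of the ORF cassette, an SV40 promoter drives puromycin N-acetyltransferase for selection of transduced mammalian cells. The EF-1α promoter is followed by attB1, the ORF, attB2 and the V5 tag. According to the stated purpose, each library member also carries a unique 24-bp barcode that identifies the transcription factor in pooled screens; the feature table does not annotate it.

The catalogue and the sequence record disagree on an important point. The ORF annotated between the att sites is MAFB, spanning roughly 1 kb, not SATB2, and the 9,439-nt record is shorter than the sum of the stated backbone (8,264 bp) and insert (2,408 bp). The record offers no explanation for this, so the identity of the insert should be treated as unconfirmed. The depositor also warns that the plasmid can recombine. The intended use is overexpression of a transcription factor in mammalian cells, individually or in pooled directed-differentiation screens.
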