Features (pLannotate 1.2.2; 34 found; start..end, strand, type, name):
      5..231     +  promoter       RSV promoter: Rous sarcoma virus enhancer/promoter
    232..412     +  LTR            5' LTR (truncated): truncated 5' long terminal repeat (LTR) from HIV-1
    459..584     +  misc_feature   HIV-1 Ψ: packaging signal of human immunodeficiency virus type 1
    568..931     +  CDS            HIV-1 gag (fragment): gag protein from human immunodeficiency virus 1; gag
   1077..1310    +  misc_feature   RRE: The Rev response element (RRE) of HIV-1 allows for Rev-dependent mRNA export from the nucleus to the cytoplasm.
   1687..1713    +  CDS            Rev (fragment): human immunodeficiency virus 1 (HIV-1) Rev protein; rev; enhances nuclear export of unspliced and incompletely spliced viral mRNAs
   1720..1743    +  promoter       SV40 promoter (fragment): SV40 early promoter
   1744..1815    +  promoter       SV40 promoter (fragment): SV40 enhancer and early promoter
   1839..1974    +  rep_origin     SV40 ori: SV40 origin of replication
   2020..2616    +  CDS            PuroR (fragment): puromycin N-acetyltransferase; pac from Streptomyces; confers resistance to puromycin
   2665..2782    +  misc_feature   cPPT/CTS: central polypurine tract and central termination sequence of HIV-1
   2847..2913    +  CDS            small t antigen (fragment): SV40 (simian virus 40) small t antigen
   2920..4098    +  promoter       EF-1α promoter: strong constitutive promoter for human elongation factor EF-1α
   4119..4136    +  protein_bind   attB1 (fragment): mutant version of attB; core recombination site for the Gateway® BP reaction BP Clonase™
   4142..5110    +  CDS            MAFB: MAFB_HUMAN - Also known as KRML. Experimental evidence at protein level: Swiss-Prot protein existence level 1. Acts as a transcriptional activator or repressor (PubMed:27181683). Plays a pivotal role in regulating lineage-specific hematopoiesis by repressing ETS1-mediated transcription of erythroid- specific genes in myeloid cells. Required for monocytic, macrophage, osteoclast, podocyte and islet beta cell differentiation. Involved in renal tubule survival and F4/80 maturation. Activates the insulin and glucagon promoters. Together with PAX6, transactivates weakly the glucagon gene promoter t
   5113..5136    -  protein_bind   attB2: mutant version of attB; recombination site for the Gateway® BP reaction BP Clonase™
   5144..5185    +  CDS            V5 tag: epitope tag from simian virus 5
   5201..5254    +  promoter       U6 promoter (fragment): RNA polymerase III promoter for human U6 snRNA
   5296..5884    +  misc_feature   WPRE: woodchuck hepatitis virus posttranscriptional regulatory element
   5935..5954    +  misc_feature   cPPT/CTS (fragment): central polypurine tract and central termination sequence of HIV-1
   5956..6189    +  LTR            3' LTR (ΔU3): self-inactivating 3' long terminal repeat (LTR) from HIV-1
   6267..6388    +  polyA_signal   SV40 poly(A) signal: SV40 polyadenylation signal
   6428..6563    +  rep_origin     SV40 ori: SV40 origin of replication
   6584..6602    -  promoter       T7 promoter: promoter for bacteriophage T7 RNA polymerase
   6610..6765    +  CDS            lacZα (fragment): LacZα fragment of β-galactosidase; lacZ fragment
   6770..7198    +  rep_origin     f1 ori (sequence partly withheld): f1 bacteriophage origin of replication; arrow indicates direction of (+) strand synthesis
   7251..7355    +  promoter       AmpR promoter: bla
   7356..8216    +  CDS            AmpR: β-lactamase; bla; confers resistance to ampicillin, carbenicillin, and related antibiotics
   8387..8975    +  rep_origin     ori: high-copy-number ColE1/pMB1/pBR322/pUC origin of replication
   9158..9250    +  CDS            lacI (fragment): lac repressor; lacI; The lac repressor binds to the lac operator to inhibit transcription in E. coli. This inhibition can be relieved by adding lactose or isopropyl-β-D-thiogalactopyranoside (IPTG).
   9263..9284    +  protein_bind   CAP binding site: CAP binding activates transcription in the presence of cAMP. E. coli catabolite activator protein
   9299..9329    +  promoter       lac promoter: promoter for the E. coli lac operon
   9337..9353    +  protein_bind   lac operator: The lac repressor binds to the lac operator to inhibit transcription in E. coli. This inhibition can be relieved by adding lactose or isopropyl-β-D-thiogalactopyranoside (IPTG). lac repressor encoded by lacI
   9398..9416    +  promoter       T3 promoter: promoter for bacteriophage T3 RNA polymerase
>Addgene plasmid #144420 | TFORF2944 | addgene full sequence | sequence record 409053 | Addgene NGS Result
TTAATGTAGTCTTATGCAATACTCTTGTAGTCTTGCAACATGGTAACGATGAGTTAGCAACATGCCTTAC
AAGGAGAGAAAAAGCACCGTGCATGCCGATTGGTGGAAGTAAGGTGGTACGATCGTGCCTTATTAGGAAG
GCAACAGACGGGTCTGACATGGATTGGACGAACCACTGAATTGCCGCATTGCAGAGATATTGTATTTAAG
TGCCTAGCTCGATACATAAACGGGTCTCTCTGGTTAGACCAGATCTGAGCCTGGGAGCTCTCTGGCTAAC
TAGGGAACCCACTGCTTAAGCCTCAATAAAGCTTGCCTTGAGTGCTTCAAGTAGTGTGTGCCCGTCTGTT
GTGTGACTCTGGTAACTAGAGATCCCTCAGACCCTTTTAGTCAGTGTGGAAAATCTCTAGCAGTGGCGCC
CGAACAGGGACTTGAAAGCGAAAGGGAAACCAGAGGAGCTCTCTCGACGCAGGACTCGGCTTGCTGAAGC
GCGCACGGCAAGAGGCGAGGGGCGGCGACTGGTGAGTACGCCAAAAATTTTGACTAGCGGAGGCTAGAAG
GAGAGAGATGGGTGCGAGAGCGTCAGTATTAAGCGGGGGAGAATTAGATCGCGATGGGAAAAAATTCGGT
TAAGGCCAGGGGGAAAGAAAAAATATAAATTAAAACATATAGTATGGGCAAGCAGGGAGCTAGAACGATT
CGCAGTTAATCCTGGCCTGTTAGAAACATCAGAAGGCTGTAGACAAATACTGGGACAGCTACAACCATCC
CTTCAGACAGGATCAGAAGAACTTAGATCATTATATAATACAGTAGCAACCCTCTATTGTGTGCATCAAA
GGATAGAGATAAAAGACACCAAGGAAGCTTTAGACAAGATAGAGGAAGAGCAAAACAAAAGTAAGACCAC
CGCACAGCAAGCGGCCGCTGATCTTCAGACCTGGAGGAGGAGATATGAGGGACAATTGGAGAAGTGAATT
ATATAAATATAAAGTAGTAAAAATTGAACCATTAGGAGTAGCACCCACCAAGGCAAAGAGAAGAGTGGTG
CAGAGAGAAAAAAGAGCAGTGGGAATAGGAGCTTTGTTCCTTGGGTTCTTGGGAGCAGCAGGAAGCACTA
TGGGCGCAGCGTCAATGACGCTGACGGTACAGGCCAGACAATTATTGTCTGGTATAGTGCAGCAGCAGAA
CAATTTGCTGAGGGCTATTGAGGCGCAACAGCATCTGTTGCAACTCACAGTCTGGGGCATCAAGCAGCTC
CAGGCAAGAATCCTGGCTGTGGAAAGATACCTAAAGGATCAACAGCTCCTGGGGATTTGGGGTTGCTCTG
GAAAACTCATTTGCACCACTGCTGTGCCTTGGAATGCTAGTTGGAGTAATAAATCTCTGGAACAGATTTG
GAATCACACGACCTGGATGGAGTGGGACAGAGAAATTAACAATTACACAAGCTTAATACACTCCTTAATT
GAAGAATCGCAAAACCAGCAAGAAAAGAATGAACAAGAATTATTGGAATTAGATAAATGGGCAAGTTTGT
GGAATTGGTTTAACATAACAAATTGGCTGTGGTATATAAAATTATTCATAATGATAGTAGGAGGCTTGGT
AGGTTTAAGAATAGTTTTTGCTGTACTTTCTATAGTGAATAGAGTTAGGCAGGGATATTCACCATTATCG
TTTCAGACCCACCTCCCAACCCCGAGGGGACCCATGCATTGCATCTCAATTAGTCAGCAACCAGGTGTGG
AAAGTCCCCAGGCTCCCCAGCAGGCAGAAGTATGCAAAGCATGCGTCTCAATTAGTCAGCAACCATAGTC
CCGCCCCTAACTCCGCCCATCCCGCCCCTAACTCCGCCCAGTTCCGCCCATTCTCCGCCCCATGGCTGAC
TAATTTTTTTTATTTATGCAGAGGCCGAGGCCGCCTCGGCCTCTGAGCTATTCCAGAAGTAGTGAGGAGG
CTTTTTTGGAGGCCTAGGCTTTTGCAAAAAGCTTTCTAGAGGTACCACCGGAGCTTACCATGACCGAGTA
CAAGCCCACGGTGCGCCTCGCCACCCGCGACGACGTCCCCAGGGCCGTACGCACCCTCGCCGCCGCGTTC
GCCGACTACCCCGCCACGCGCCACACCGTCGATCCGGACCGCCACATCGAGCGGGTCACCGAGCTGCAAG
AACTCTTCCTCACGCGCGTCGGGCTCGACATCGGCAAGGTGTGGGTCGCGGACGACGGCGCCGCCGTGGC
GGTCTGGACCACGCCGGAGAGCGTCGAAGCGGGGGCGGTGTTCGCCGAGATCGGCCCGCGCATGGCCGAG
TTGAGCGGTTCCCGGCTGGCCGCGCAGCAACAGATGGAAGGCCTCCTGGCGCCGCACCGGCCCAAGGAGC
CCGCGTGGTTCCTGGCCACCGTCGGCGTCTCGCCCGACCACCAGGGCAAGGGTCTGGGCAGCGCCGTCGT
GCTCCCCGGAGTGGAGGCGGCCGAGCGCGCCGGGGTGCCCGCCTTCCTGGAGACCTCCGCGCCCCGCAAC
CTCCCCTTCTACGAGCGGCTCGGCTTCACCGTCACCGCCGACGTCGAGGTGCCCGAAGGACCGCGCACCT
GGTGCATGACCCGCAAGCCCGGTGCCAGTTAACGAATTCTAGATCTTGAGACAAATGGCAGTATTCATCC
ACAATTTTAAAAGAAAAGGGGGGATTGGGGGGTACAGTGCAGGGGAAAGAATAGTAGACATAATAGCAAC
AGACATACAAACTAAAGAATTACAAAAACAAATTACAAAAATTCAAAATTTTCGGGTTTATTACAGGGAC
AGCAGAGATCCACTTTGGCGCCGGCTCGAGGCCTGCAGGTGCAAAGATGGATAAAGTTTTAAACAGAGAG
GAATCTTTGCAGCTAATGGACCTTCTAGGTCTTGAAAGGAGTGGGAATTGGCTCCGGTGCCCGTCAGTGG
GCAGAGCGCACATCGCCCACAGTCCCCGAGAAGTTGGGGGGAGGGGTCGGCAATTGAACCGGTGCCTAGA
GAAGGTGGCGCGGGGTAAACTGGGAAAGTGATGTCGTGTACTGGCTCCGCCTTTTTCCCGAGGGTGGGGG
AGAACCGTATATAAGTGCAGTAGTCGCCGTGAACGTTCTTTTTCGCAACGGGTTTGCCGCCAGAACACAG
GTAAGTGCCGTGTGTGGTTCCCGCGGGCCTGGCCTCTTTACGGGTTATGGCCCTTGCGTGCCTTGAATTA
CTTCCACCTGGCTGCAGTACGTGATTCTTGATCCCGAGCTTCGGGTTGGAAGTGGGTGGGAGAGTTCGAG
GCCTTGCGCTTAAGGAGCCCCTTCGCCTCGTGCTTGAGTTGAGGCCTGGCCTGGGCGCTGGGGCCGCCGC
GTGCGAATCTGGTGGCACCTTCGCGCCTGTCTCGCTGCTTTCGATAAGTCTCTAGCCATTTAAAATTTTT
GATGACCTGCTGCGACGCTTTTTTTCTGGCAAGATAGTCTTGTAAATGCGGGCCAAGATCTGCACACTGG
TATTTCGGTTTTTGGGGCCGCGGGCGGCGACGGGGCCCGTGCGTCCCAGCGCACATGTTCGGCGAGGCGG
GGCCTGCGAGCGCGGCCACCGAGAATCGGACGGGGGTAGTCTCAAGCTGGCCGGCCTGCTCTGGTGCCTG
GCCTCGCGCCGCCGTGTATCGCCCCGCCCTGGGCGGCAAGGCTGGCCCGGTCGGCACCAGTTGCGTGAGC
GGAAAGATGGCCGCTTCCCGGCCCTGCTGCAGGGAGCTCAAAATGGAGGACGCGGCGCTCGGGAGAGCGG
GCGGGTGAGTCACCCACACAAAGGAAAAGGGCCTTTCCGTCCTCAGCCGTCGCTTCATGTGACTCCACGG
AGTACCGGGCGCCGTCCAGGCACCTCGATTAGTTCTCGAGCTTTTGGAGTACGTCGTCTTTAGGTTGGGG
GGAGGGGTTTTATGCGATGGAGTTTCCCCACACTGAGTGGGTGGAGACTGAAGTTAGGCCAGCTTGGCAC
TTGATGTAATTCTCCTTGGAATTTGCCCTTTTTGAGTTTGGATCTTGGTTCATTCTCAAGCCTCAGACAG
TGGTTCAAAGTTTTTTTCTTCCATTTCAGGTGTCGTGAGGCTAGCATCGATTGATCAACAAGTTTGTACA
AAAAAGTTGGCATGGCCGCGGAGCTGAGCATGGGGCCAGAGCTGCCCACCAGCCCGCTGGCCATGGAGTA
TGTCAACGACTTCGACCTGCTCAAGTTCGACGTGAAGAAGGAGCCACTGGGGCGCGCGGAGCGTCCGGGC
AGGCCCTGCACACGCCTGCAGCCAGCCGGCTCGGTGTCCTCCACACCGCTCAGCACTCCGTGTAGCTCCG
TGCCCTCGTCGCCCAGCTTCAGCCCGACCGAACAGAAGACACACCTCGAGGATCTGTACTGGATGGCGAG
CAACTACCAGCAGATGAACCCCGAGGCGCTCAACCTGACGCCCGAGGACGCGGTGGAAGCGCTCATCGGC
TCGCACCCAGTGCCACAGCCGCTGCAAAGCTTCGACAGCTTTCGCGGCGCTCACCACCACCACCATCACC
ACCACCCTCACCCGCACCACGCGTACCCGGGCGCCGGCGTGGCCCACGACGAGCTGGGCCCGCACGCTCA
CCCGCACCATCACCATCATCACCAAGCGTCGCCGCCGCCGTCCAGCGCCGCTAGCCCGGCGCAACAGCTG
CCCACTAGCCACCCCGGGCCCGGGCCGCACGCGACGGCCTCGGCGACGGCGGCGGGCGGCAACGGCAGCG
TGGAGGACCGCTTCTCCGATGACCAGCTCGTGTCCATGTCCGTGCGCGAGCTGAACCGCCACCTGCGGGG
CTTCACCAAGGACGAGGTGATCCGCCTGAAGCAGAAGCGGCGGACCCTGAAGAACCGGGGCTACGCCCAG
TCTTGCAGGTATAAACGCGTCCAGCAGAAGCACCACCTGGAGAATGAGAAGACGCAGCTCATTCAGCAGG
TGGAGCAGCTTAAGCAGGAGGTGTCCCGGCTGGCCCGCGAGAGAGACGCCTACAAGGTCAAGTGCGAGAA
ACTCGCCAACTCCGGCTTCAGGGAGGCGGGCTCCACCAGCGACAGCCCCTCCTCTCCCGAGTTCTTTCTG
TGCCCAACTTTCTTGTACAAAGTGGTTGATATCGGTAAGCCTATCCCTAACCCTCTCCTCGGTCTCGATT
CTACGTAGTAATGAACTAGTCCGTAACTTGAAAGTATTTCGATTTCTTGGCTTTATATATCTTGTGGAAA
GGACGACCCACGGCCATCGGGTTACAAACAACGCGTTAAGTCGACAATCAACCTCTGGATTACAAAATTT
GTGAAAGATTGACTGGTATTCTTAACTATGTTGCTCCTTTTACGCTATGTGGATACGCTGCTTTAATGCC
TTTGTATCATGCTATTGCTTCCCGTATGGCTTTCATTTTCTCCTCCTTGTATAAATCCTGGTTGCTGTCT
CTTTATGAGGAGTTGTGGCCCGTTGTCAGGCAACGTGGCGTGGTGTGCACTGTGTTTGCTGACGCAACCC
CCACTGGTTGGGGCATTGCCACCACCTGTCAGCTCCTTTCCGGGACTTTCGCTTTCCCCCTCCCTATTGC
CACGGCGGAACTCATCGCCGCCTGCCTTGCCCGCTGCTGGACAGGGGCTCGGCTGTTGGGCACTGACAAT
TCCGTGGTGTTGTCGGGGAAATCATCGTCCTTTCCTTGGCTGCTCGCCTGTGTTGCCACCTGGATTCTGC
GCGGGACGTCCTTCTGCTACGTCCCTTCGGCCCTCAATCCAGCGGACCTTCCTTCCCGCGGCCTGCTGCC
GGCTCTGCGGCCTCTTCCGCGTCTTCGCCTTCGCCCTCAGACGAGTCGGATCTCCCTTTGGGCCGCCTCC
CCGCGTCGACTTTAAGACCAATGACTTACAAGGCAGCTGTAGATCTTAGCCACTTTTTAAAAGAAAAGGG
GGGACTGGAAGGGCTAATTCACTCCCAACGAAGACAAGATCTGCTTTTTGCTTGTACTGGGTCTCTCTGG
TTAGACCAGATCTGAGCCTGGGAGCTCTCTGGCTAACTAGGGAACCCACTGCTTAAGCCTCAATAAAGCT
TGCCTTGAGTGCTTCAAGTAGTGTGTGCCCGTCTGTTGTGTGACTCTGGTAACTAGAGATCCCTCAGACC
CTTTTAGTCAGTGTGGAAAATCTCTAGCAGTACGTATAGTAGTTCATGTCATCTTATTATTCAGTATTTA
TAACTTGCAAAGAAATGAATATCAGAGAGTGAGAGGAACTTGTTTATTGCAGCTTATAATGGTTACAAAT
AAAGCAATAGCATCACAAATTTCACAAATAAAGCATTTTTTTCACTGCATTCTAGTTGTGGTTTGTCCAA
ACTCATCAATGTATCTTATCATGTCTGGCTCTAGCTATCCCGCCCCTAACTCCGCCCATCCCGCCCCTAA
CTCCGCCCAGTTCCGCCCATTCTCCGCCCCATGGCTGACTAATTTTTTTTATTTATGCAGAGGCCGAGGC
CGCCTCGGCCTCTGAGCTATTCCAGAAGTAGTGAGGAGGCTTTTTTGGAGGCCTAGGGACGTACCCAATT
CGCCCTATAGTGAGTCGTATTACGCGCGCTCACTGGCCGTCGTTTTACAACGTCGTGACTGGGAAAACCC
TGGCGTTACCCAACTTAATCGCCTTGCAGCACATCCCCCTTTCGCCAGCTGGCGTAATAGCGAAGAGGCC
CGCACCGATCGCCCTTCCCAACAGTTGCGCAGCCTGAATGGCGAATGGG
[124 nt withheld, positions 6770-6893]
C
[91 nt withheld, positions 6895-6985]
A
[49 nt withheld, positions 6987-7035]
CCTTTGACGTTGGAGTCCACGTTCTTT
[37 nt withheld, positions 7063-7099]
ACCCTATCTCGGTCTATTCTTTTGATTTATAAGGGATTTTGCCGATTTCGGCCTATTGGTTAAAAAATGA
GCTGATTTAACAAAAATTTAACGCGAATTTTAACAAAATATTAACGCTTACAATTTAGGTGGCACTTTTC
GGGGAAATGTGCGCGGAACCCCTATTTGTTTATTTTTCTAAATACATTCAAATATGTATCCGCTCATGAG
ACAATAACCCTGATAAATGCTTCAATAATATTGAAAAAGGAAGAGTATGAGTATTCAACATTTCCGTGTC
GCCCTTATTCCCTTTTTTGCGGCATTTTGCCTTCCTGTTTTTGCTCACCCAGAAACGCTGGTGAAAGTAA
AAGATGCTGAAGATCAGTTGGGTGCACGAGTGGGTTACATCGAACTGGATCTCAACAGCGGTAAGATCCT
TGAGAGTTTTCGCCCCGAAGAACGTTTTCCAATGATGAGCACTTTTAAAGTTCTGCTATGTGGCGCGGTA
TTATCCCGTATTGACGCCGGGCAAGAGCAACTCGGTCGCCGCATACACTATTCTCAGAATGACTTGGTTG
AGTACTCACCAGTCACAGAAAAGCATCTTACGGATGGCATGACAGTAAGAGAATTATGCAGTGCTGCCAT
AACCATGAGTGATAACACTGCGGCCAACTTACTTCTGACAACGATCGGAGGACCGAAGGAGCTAACCGCT
TTTTTGCACAACATGGGGGATCATGTAACTCGCCTTGATCGTTGGGAACCGGAGCTGAATGAAGCCATAC
CAAACGACGAGCGTGACACCACGATGCCTGTAGCAATGGCAACAACGTTGCGCAAACTATTAACTGGCGA
ACTACTTACTCTAGCTTCCCGGCAACAATTAATAGACTGGATGGAGGCGGATAAAGTTGCAGGACCACTT
CTGCGCTCGGCCCTTCCGGCTGGCTGGTTTATTGCTGATAAATCTGGAGCCGGTGAGCGTGGGTCTCGCG
GTATCATTGCAGCACTGGGGCCAGATGGTAAGCCCTCCCGTATCGTAGTTATCTACACGACGGGGAGTCA
GGCAACTATGGATGAACGAAATAGACAGATCGCTGAGATAGGTGCCTCACTGATTAAGCATTGGTAACTG
TCAGACCAAGTTTACTCATATATACTTTAGATTGATTTAAAACTTCATTTTTAATTTAAAAGGATCTAGG
TGAAGATCCTTTTTGATAATCTCATGACCAAAATCCCTTAACGTGAGTTTTCGTTCCACTGAGCGTCAGA
CCCCGTAGAAAAGATCAAAGGATCTTCTTGAGATCCTTTTTTTCTGCGCGTAATCTGCTGCTTGCAAACA
AAAAAACCACCGCTACCAGCGGTGGTTTGTTTGCCGGATCAAGAGCTACCAACTCTTTTTCCGAAGGTAA
CTGGCTTCAGCAGAGCGCAGATACCAAATACTGTTCTTCTAGTGTAGCCGTAGTTAGGCCACCACTTCAA
GAACTCTGTAGCACCGCCTACATACCTCGCTCTGCTAATCCTGTTACCAGTGGCTGCTGCCAGTGGCGAT
AAGTCGTGTCTTACCGGGTTGGACTCAAGACGATAGTTACCGGATAAGGCGCAGCGGTCGGGCTGAACGG
GGGGTTCGTGCACACAGCCCAGCTTGGAGCGAACGACCTACACCGAACTGAGATACCTACAGCGTGAGCT
ATGAGAAAGCGCCACGCTTCCCGAAGGGAGAAAGGCGGACAGGTATCCGGTAAGCGGCAGGGTCGGAACA
GGAGAGCGCACGAGGGAGCTTCCAGGGGGAAACGCCTGGTATCTTTATAGTCCTGTCGGGTTTCGCCACC
TCTGACTTGAGCGTCGATTTTTGTGATGCTCGTCAGGGGGGCGGAGCCTATGGAAAAACGCCAGCAACGC
GGCCTTTTTACGGTTCCTGGCCTTTTGCTGGCCTTTTGCTCACATGTTCTTTCCTGCGTTATCCCCTGAT
TCTGTGGATAACCGTATTACCGCCTTTGAGTGAGCTGATACCGCTCGCCGCAGCCGAACGACCGAGCGCA
GCGAGTCAGTGAGCGAGGAAGCGGAAGAGCGCCCAATACGCAAACCGCCTCTCCCCGCGCGTTGGCCGAT
TCATTAATGCAGCTGGCACGACAGGTTTCCCGACTGGAAAGCGGGCAGTGAGCGCAACGCAATTAATGTG
AGTTAGCTCACTCATTAGGCACCCCAGGCTTTACACTTTATGCTTCCGGCTCGTATGTTGTGTGGAATTG
TGAGCGGATAACAATTTCACACAGGAAACAGCTATGACCATGATTACGCCAAGCGCGCAATTAACCCTCA
CTAAAGGGAACAAAAGCTGGAGCTGCAAGC
