>Addgene plasmid #144420 | TFORF2944 | depositor partial sequence | sequence record 285375 | Insert
ATCGATTGATCAACAAGTTTGTACAAAAAAGTTGGCACCATGGAGCGGCGGAGCGAGAGCCCGTGTCTGC
GGGACAGCCCCGACCGGCGGAGCGGCAGCCCGGACGTCAAGGGGCCTCCCCCAGTGAAGGTGGCCCGGCT
GGAGCAGAACGGCAGCCCCATGGGAGCCCGCGGGAGGCCCAACGGCGCCGTGGCCAAGGCCGTGGGAGGT
TTGATGATTCCTGTCTTTTGTGTCGTGGAGCAGTTGGACGGCTCTCTTGAATATGACAACAGAGAAGAAC
ACGCCGAGTTTGTCCTGGTGCGGAAAGATGTGCTTTTTAGCCAGCTGGTGGAGACTGCGCTCCTGGCCCT
GGGGTATTCTCACAGCTCTGCGGCCCAGGCCCAAGGAATAATCAAGCTGGGAAGGTGGAACCCTCTCCCC
CTCAGTTATGTGACAGATGCACCCGACGCGACAGTGGCCGACATGCTACAAGATGTCTATCATGTTGTGA
CGTTGAAAATCCAATTACAAAGTTGTTCAAAGTTGGAAGACTTGCCTGCGGAGCAGTGGAACCATGCCAC
AGTCCGCAATGCCTTAAAGGAACTGCTCAAAGAGATGAACCAGAGCACATTAGCCAAAGAATGCCCTCTC
TCCCAGAGTATGATTTCATCCATTGTAAATAGCACATATTATGCCAATGTGTCAGCAACCAAGTGCCAGG
AGTTTGGGAGATGGTATAAAAAGTACAAGAAGATTAAAGTGGAAAGAGTGGAACGAGAAAACCTTTCAGA
CTATTGTGTTCTGGGCCAGCGTCCAATGCATTTACCAAATATGAACCAGCTGGCATCCCTGGGGAAAACC
AACGAACAGTCTCCTCACAGCCAAATTCACCACAGTACTCCAATCCGAAACCAAGTGCCCGCATTACAGC
CCATCATGAGCCCTGGTCTTCTTTCTCCCCAGCTTAGTCCACAACTTGTAAGGCAACAAATAGCCATGGC
CCATCTGATAAACCAACAGATTGCCGTTAGCCGGCTCCTGGCTCACCAGCATCCTCAAGCCATCAACCAG
CAGTTCCTGAACCATCCACCCATCCCCAGAGCAGTTAAGCCAGAGCCAACCAACTCTTCC
[231 nt withheld, positions 1111-1341]
GATGAGAGGGAGCGGAGCATGAATCCCAATGTGAGCATGGTCTCCTCGGCCTCCAGCAGTCCCAGCTCCT
CCCGAACCCCTCAGGCCAAAACCTCGACACCGACAACAGACCTCCCTATTAAGGTGGACGGCGCCAACAT
CAACATCACAGCTGCCATTTATGACGAGATCCAACAGGAGATGAAAAGGGCCAAGGTGTCTCAAGCCCTG
TTTGCCAAAGTGGCTGCAAATAAAAGTCAGGGCTGGCTGTGTGAACTGCTCCGCTGGAAGGAGAACCCAA
GCCCAGAAAACCGCACCCTCTGGGAAAACCTCTGTACCATCCGTCGCTTCCTGAACCTTCCCCAGCATGA
GAGGGATGTCATCTATGAGGAGGAGTCAAGGCATCACCACAGCGAACGCATGCAACACGTGGTCCAGCTT
CCCCCTGAGCCGGTGCAGGTACTTCATAGACAGCAGTCTCAGCCAGCCAAGGAGAGTTCCCCTCCCAGAG
AAGAAGCGCCTCCCCCACCTCCTCCGACTGAAGACAGTTGTGCCAAAAAGCCCCGGTCTCGCACAAAGAT
CTCCTTAGAAGCCCTGGGGATCCTCCAAAGCTTTATTCATGATGTAGGCCTGTACCCAGACCAGGAAGCC
ATCCACACTCTTTCGGCTCAGCTGGATCTCCCCAAACACACCATCATCAAGTTCTTCCAGAACCAGCGGT
ACCACGTGAAGCACCACGGGAAGCTGAAAGAGCACCTGGGCTCCGCGGTGGACGTGGCTGAATATAAGGA
CGAGGAGCTGCTGACCGAGTCAGAGGAGAACGACAGCGAGGAAGGCTCCGAGGAGATGTACAAAGTGGAG
GCTGAGGAGGAAAATGCTGACAAAAGCAAGGCAGCACCTGCCGAAATTGACCAGAGATTGCCAACTTTCT
TGTACAAAGTGGTTGATATCGGTAAGCCTATCCCTAACCCTCTCCTCGGTCTCGATTCTACGTAGTAATG
AACTAGTCCGTAACTTGAAAGTATTTCGATTTCTTGGCTTTATATATCTTGTGGAAAGGACGAGTGCTTG
GTGTGTATATTGGTGTA
