>Addgene plasmid #144420 | TFORF2944 | depositor partial sequence | sequence record 285376 | Barcode
GTGCTTGGTGTGTATATTGGTGTA
